>Addgene plasmid #181787 | pShCAST(Cas12k-TniQ)-sgRNA_entry (CJT11) | addgene full sequence | sequence record 354706 | Addgene NGS Result
GGCCTTTTGCTCAACGCCAAGCTCCAAAACGATCTCAAGAAGATCATCTTATTAATTTTACACTTTATGC
TTCCGGCTCGTATGTTGAAAGAGGAGAAAGGATCTATGAACAGTCAGCAAAATCCTGATTTAGCTGTTCA
TCCCTTGGCAATTCCTATGGAAGGCTTACTAGGAGAAAGTGCTACAACTCTTGAGAAGAATGTAATTGCC
ACACAACTCTCAGAGGAAGCCCAAGTAAAGCTAGAGGTAATCCAAAGTTTACTGGAACCCTGCGATCGCA
CAACTTATGGGCAAAAGTTGCGGGAAGCAGCAGAGAAACTAAATGTATCGTTGCGAACGGTACAAAGGTT
GGTGAAAAACTGGGAACAAGATGGCTTAGTCGGACTCACTCAAACAAGTAGGGCTGATAAAGGAAAACAC
CGCATTGGTGAGTTTTGGGAAAACTTCATTACCAAAACCTACAAGGAGGGTAACAAGGGAAGTAAACGTA
TGACCCCTAAACAAGTTGCTCTCAGAGTCGAGGCTAAAGCCCGTGAATTAAAAGACTCTAAGCCGCCCAA
TTACAAAACCGTGTTACGGGTATTAGCACCCATTTTGGAAAAGCAACAAAAAGCCAAGAGTATCCGCAGT
CCTGGTTGGAGAGGAACTACGCTTTCGGTTAAAACCCGTGAAGGAAAAGATTTATCGGTTGATTACAGTA
ACCATGTTTGGCAATGTGACCATACCCGCGTGGATGTGTTGCTGGTAGATCAACATGGTGAAATTTTAAG
TCGTCCCTGGCTAACAACAGTAATTGATACTTACTCTCGTTGCATTATGGGTATCAACTTGGGCTTTGAT
GCACCCAGTTCTGGGGTAGTAGCATTAGCGTTACGCCATGCAATTCTACCAAAGCGTTACGGTTCCGAGT
ACAAACTGCATTGTGAGTGGGGAACCTATGGAAAACCAGAACATTTTTATACTGATGGCGGTAAAGACTT
TCGCTCTAACCACTTGAGTCAGATTGGGGCGCAATTGGGATTTGTCTGTCATTTACGCGATCGCCCTTCT
GAAGGTGGAGTAGTAGAACGTCCCTTCAAAACATTAAATGACCAACTATTTTCAACGCTTCCTGGGTACA
CCGGATCTAATGTGCAGGAACGCCCAGAAGATGCAGAGAAGGACGCAAGACTTACTTTGCGAGAACTAGA
ACAGTTACTTGTGCGTTACATCGTAGATCGTTACAACCAAAGTATTGATGCGCGGATGGGCGACCAAACG
CGCTTTGAGCGTTGGGAAGCAGGATTGCCTACAGTGCCAGTACCAATACCAGAACGAGATTTGGATATTT
GTTTAATGAAGCAGTCACGGCGCACTGTGCAAAGAGGTGGTTGTTTGCAGTTTCAGAATTTAATGTATCG
GGGGGAATATTTGGCAGGTTATGCCGGAGAAACTGTCAACTTAAGGTTTGACCCCAGAGACATTACAACA
ATTTTGGTTTATCGCCAGGAAAACAATCAGGAAGTATTTCTGACTCGCGCTCACGCTCAAGGTTTGGAGA
CAGAGCAACTGGCATTAGATGAGGCTGAGGCAGCAAGTCGCAGACTCCGTACCGCAGGGAAAACTATCAG
TAACCAATCATTATTGCAAGAAGTTGTTGACCGCGATGCTCTTGTCGCTACCAAGAAAAGCCGTAAGGAG
CGTCAAAAATTGGAACAGACTGTTTTGCGATCTGCTGCTGTTGATGAAAGTAATAGAGAATCCTTGCCTT
CTCAAATAGTTGAACCAGATGAAGTGGAATCTACAGAAACGGTTCACTCTCAATACGAAGACATTGAGGT
GTGGGACTATGAACAACTTCGTGAAGAATATGGGTTTTAAACAATGACAGAAGCTCAGGCGATCGCCAAG
CAGTTGGGTGGGGTAAAACCGGATGATGAGTGGTTACAAGCTGAAATTGCTCGTCTCAAGGGTAAGAGCA
TTGTGCCTTTACAGCAGGTAAAAACTCTCCATGATTGGTTAGATGGCAAGCGCAAGGCAAGAAAATCTTG
CCGAGTAGTTGGGGAATCGAGAACTGGCAAGACAGTTGCTTGTGATGCCTACAGATACAGGCACAAACCT
CAGCAGGAAGCTGGACGACCTCCAACTGTGCCTGTCGTTTATATTCGACCTCACCAAAAATGTGGCCCCA
AGGATTTGTTTAAAAAGATTACTGAGTACCTCAAGTATCGGGTAACAAAAGGGACTGTATCTGATTTTCG
AGATAGGACGATAGAAGTACTCAAGGGTTGTGGCGTAGAGATGCTAATTATTGATGAAGCTGACCGTCTC
AAGCCTGAAACTTTTGCTGATGTGCGAGATATTGCCGAAGATTTAGGAATTGCTGTGGTACTGGTAGGAA
CAGACCGTTTGGATGCGGTAATTAAGCGGGATGAGCAGGTTCTCGAACGCTTTCGGGCGCATCTTCGCTT
TGGTAAATTGTCGGGAGAGGATTTTAAGAACACCGTAGAAATGTGGGAACAAATGGTTTTGAAACTGCCA
GTATCTTCTAATCTAAAGAGCAAGGAGATGCTACGGATTCTCACGTCAGCAACTGAAGGCTACATTGGTC
GCCTTGATGAGATTCTTAGGGAAGCTGCAATTCGTTCCTTATCAAGAGGATTGAAGAAGATTGACAAGGC
TGTTTTACAGGAAGTAGCTAAGGAGTACAAATGACTGCAGTGATAAAACCAGAAAAAGGTGTGAAATTAA
CTAAGTCCCTGAATTGATCTGGTTGTCCAAAAAATTTGTGCGATCGCATGGCAAGATTATTCCTACTATT
GATGTGGCGTGAGTCGGATAACTTGCTCTAATGGGATCCCGGTTAATACCAATAGATCAGATATGAGTAA
TAAACATTACGACCTTTACCTGTGGTATTCACTGTTGGCACGACAACACCTTTATCGCGCCAATACTGTA
GCTGACGACGCGAACAATTAGTGATTTGAGCCGCTTCTGTGCTTGTGTAGAATTTTCCTTCCATAGAAAT
CATCCTACAGAAGTAGTTTTTTAAATTTACATTTTTTAAAAGCACATTATGTATTCATGTGATATTATTT
TTTCATGAGTCAAATAACTATTCAAGCTCGACTTATTTCCTTTGAATCAAACCGCCAACAACTCTGGAAG
TTGATGGCAGATTTAAACACGCCGTTAATTAACGAACTGCTTTGCCAGTTAGGTCAACACCCCGACTTCG
AGAAGTGGCAACAAAAGGGTAAACTCCCGTCTACCGTTGTGAGCCAGTTATGTCAACCTCTCAAAACTGA
CCCTCGCTTTGCAGGTCAGCCCAGCCGTTTATATATGTCGGCAATTCATATTGTGGACTACATCTACAAG
TCCTGGCTGGCTATACAGAAACGGCTTCAACAGCAGCTAGATGGAAAGACGCGCTGGCTAGAAATGCTCA
ATAGCGATGCTGAATTAGTAGAACTTAGTGGTGACACTTTAGAGGCTATTCGTGTCAAAGCTGCTGAAAT
TTTGGCAATAGCTATGCCAGCATCTGAGTCAGATAGCGCTTCACCTAAAGGGAAAAAAGGTAAAAAGGAG
AAAAAACCCTCATCTTCTAGCCCTAAGCGTAGTTTATCCAAGACATTATTTGACGCTTACCAAGAAACGG
AAGATATCAAGAGCCGTAGCGCCATCAGCTACCTGTTAAAAAATGGCTGCAAACTTACTGACAAAGAAGA
AGATTCAGAAAAATTTGCTAAACGTCGTCGTCAAGTTGAAATCCAAATTCAAAGGCTTACCGAAAAGTTA
ATAAGTCGGATGCCTAAAGGTCGAGATTTGACCAATGCTAAATGGTTGGAGACACTCTTGACTGCTACAA
CCACTGTTGCTGAAGACAACGCCCAAGCCAAACGCTGGCAGGATATTCTGTTAACTCGATCAAGTTCTCT
CCCATTCCCCCTTGTTTTTGAAACCAACGAGGATATGGTTTGGTCAAAGAATCAAAAGGGTAGGCTGTGT
GTTCACTTCAATGGCTTAAGCGATTTAATTTTTGAGGTGTACTGCGGCAATCGTCAACTTCACTGGTTTC
AACGCTTCCTAGAAGACCAACAGACTAAACGCAAAAGCAAAAATCAGCATTCTAGCGGCTTGTTCACACT
CAGAAATGGTCATCTAGTTTGGCTTGAAGGTGAGGGTAAAGGGGAACCTTGGAATCTTCACCACTTGACC
CTTTACTGCTGTGTTGACAATCGCTTGTGGACAGAGGAGGGAACAGAAATCGTTCGCCAAGAGAAAGCAG
ATGAAATTACTAAATTCATCACAAACATGAAGAAGAAAAGCGATCTAAGCGATACACAGCAAGCTTTGAT
TCAACGTAAACAATCAACACTTACTCGAATAAACAATTCCTTTGAGCGTCCTAGCCAACCCCTTTATCAA
GGTCAATCACACATTTTGGTTGGAGTAAGCCTGGGACTAGAAAAACCTGCCACAGTAGCAGTAGTAGATG
CGATCGCCAACAAAGTCTTGGCTTACCGGAGTATTAAACAATTACTTGGCGACAATTACGAACTGCTAAA
TCGCCAGAGACGACAACAGCAGTACCTATCTCACGAACGCCACAAAGCACAAAAAAACTTCTCTCCCAAT
CAATTTGGAGCATCTGAGTTAGGGCAACATATAGACAGATTATTAGCTAAAGCAATTGTAGCGTTAGCGA
GAACCTACAAAGCTGGCAGTATTGTCTTGCCCAAGTTAGGGGATATGCGGGAGGTTGTCCAAAGTGAAAT
TCAAGCTATAGCAGAACAAAAATTTCCCGGTTATATTGAAGGTCAGCAAAAATATGCCAAACAGTACCGG
GTTAATGTTCATCGGTGGAGCTACGGCAGATTAATTCAAAGCATTCAAAGTAAAGCAGCTCAAACAGGAA
TTGTGATTGAGGAGGGAAAACAACCTATTCGAGGTAGTCCCCACGACAAAGCAAAGGAATTAGCACTTTC
TGCTTACAATCTCCGCCTAACTAGGCGAAGTAGCGGCAGCGAGACTCCCGGGACCTCAGAGTCCGCCACA
CCCGAAAGTGGGAGCATAGAAGCACCAGATGTTAAACCTTGGCTATTCTTGATTAAACCCTATGAAGGGG
AAAGCCTGAGCCACTTTCTTGGCAGGTTCAGACGTGCCAACCATTTATCCGCAAGTGGATTGGGTACTTT
GGCAGGAATTGGTGCTATAGTGGCACGTTGGGAAAGATTTCATTTTAATCCTCGCCCTAGTCAGCAAGAA
TTGGAAGCGATCGCATCTGTAGTAGAAGTGGATGCTCAAAGGTTAGCCCAGATGTTACCGCCTGCTGGAG
TGGGAATGCAGCATGAGCCAATTCGCTTGTGTGGGGCTTGTTATGCCGAGTCGCCTTGTCACCGAATTGA
ATGGCAGTACAAGTCGGTGTGGAAGTGCGATCGCCATCAACTCAAGATTTTAGCAAAGTGTCCAAACTGT
CAAGCACCTTTTAAAATGCCTGCGCTGTGGGAGGATGGGTGCTGTCACAGATGTAGGATGCCGTTTGCAG
AAATGGCAAAGCTACAGAAGGTTTGAGTAAGGATCTCCAGGCATCAAATAAAACGAAAGGCTCAGTCGAA
AGACTGGGCCTTTCGTTTTATCTGTTGTTTGTCGGTGAACGCTCTCTACTAGAGAGACCCTGACAGCTAG
CTCAGTCCTAGGTATAATGCTAGCATATTAATAGCGCCGCAATTCATGCTGCTTGCAGCCTCTGAATTTT
GTTAAATGAGGGTTAGTTTGACTGTATAAATACAGTCTTGCTTTCTGACCCTGGTAGCTGCTCACCCTGA
TGCTGCTGTCAATAGACAGGATAGGTGCGCTCCCAGCAATAAGGGCGCGGATGTACTGCTGTAGTGGCTA
CTGAATCACCCCCGATCAAGGGGGAACCCTAAATGGGTTGAAAGGAAGAGCGAGATCTCGAGCTCTTCGG
CTCACCTTCGGGTGGGCCTTTCTGCGCAGGTGGCACTTTTCGGGGAAATGTGCGCGGAACCCCTATTTGT
TTATTTTTCTAAATACATTCAAATATGTATCCGCTCATGAGACAATAACCCTGATAAATGCTTCAATAAT
ATTGAAAAAGGAAGAGTATGAGTATTCAACATTTCCGTGTCGCCCTTATTCCCTTTTTTGCGGCATTTTG
CCTTCCTGTTTTTGCTCACCCAGAAACGCTGGTGAAAGTAAAAGATGCTGAAGATCAGTTGGGTGCACGA
GTGGGTTACATCGAACTGGATCTCAACAGCGGTAAGATCCTTGAGAGTTTTCGCCCCGAAGAACGTTTTC
CAATGATGAGCACTTTTAAAGTTCTGCTATGTGGCGCGGTATTATCCCGTATTGACGCCGGGCAAGAGCA
ACTCGGTCGCCGCATACACTATTCTCAGAATGACTTGGTTGAGTACTCACCAGTCACAGAAAAGCATCTT
ACGGATGGCATGACAGTAAGAGAATTATGCAGTGCTGCCATAACCATGAGTGATAACACTGCGGCCAACT
TACTTCTGACAACGATCGGAGGACCGAAGGAGCTAACCGCTTTTTTGCACAACATGGGGGATCATGTAAC
TCGCCTTGATCGTTGGGAACCGGAGCTGAATGAAGCCATACCAAACGACGAGCGTGACACCACGATGCCT
GTAGCAATGGCAACAACGTTGCGCAAACTATTAACTGGCGAACTACTTACTCTAGCTTCCCGGCAACAAT
TAATAGACTGGATGGAGGCGGATAAAGTTGCAGGACCACTTCTGCGCTCGGCCCTTCCGGCTGGCTGGTT
TATTGCTGATAAATCTGGAGCCGGTGAGCGTGGGTCTCGCGGTATCATTGCAGCACTGGGGCCAGATGGT
AAGCCCTCCCGTATCGTAGTTATCTACACGACGGGGAGTCAGGCAACTATGGATGAACGAAATAGACAGA
TCGCTGAGATAGGTGCCTCACTGATTAAGCATTGGTAACTGTCAGACCAAGTTTACTCATATATACTTTA
GATTGATTTAAAACTTCATTTTTAATTTAAAAGGATCTAGGTGAAGATCCTTTTTGATAATCTCATGACC
AAAATCCCTTAACGTGAGTTTTCGTTCCACTGAGCGTCAGACCCCGTAGAAAAGATCAAAGGATCTTCTT
GAGATCCTTTTTTTCTGCGCGTAATCTGCTGCTTGCAAACAAAAAAACCACCGCTACCAGCGGTGGTTTG
TTTGCCGGATCAAGAGCTACCAACTCTTTTTCCGAAGGTAACTGGCTTCAGCAGAGCGCAGATACCAAAT
ACTGTTCTTCTAGTGTAGCCGTAGTTAGGCCACCACTTCAAGAACTCTGTAGCACCGCCTACATACCTCG
CTCTGCTAATCCTGTTACCAGTGGCTGCTGCCAGTGGCGATAAGTCGTGTCTTACCGGGTTGGACTCAAG
ACGATAGTTACCGGATAAGGCGCAGCGGTCGGGCTGAACGGGGGGTTCGTGCACACAGCCCAGCTTGGAG
CGAACGACCTACACCGAACTGAGATACCTACAGCGTGAGCTATGAGAAAGCGCCACGCTTCCCGAAGGGA
GAAAGGCGGACAGGTATCCGGTAAGCGGCAGGGTCGGAACAGGAGAGCGCACGAGGGAGCTTCCAGGGGG
AAACGCCTGGTATCTTTATAGTCCTGTCGGGTTTCGCCACCTCTGACTTGAGCGTCGATTTTTGTGATGC
TCGTCAGGGGGGCGGAGCCTATGGAAAAACGCCAGCAACGCGGCCTTTTTACGGTTCCTGGCCTTTTGCT
Features (pLannotate 1.2.2; 8 found; start..end, strand, type, name):
     57..87      +  promoter       lac promoter: promoter for the E. coli lac operon
   5001..5049    +  CDS            ABE(7.10) (fragment): adenine base editor comprising wild-type E. coli TadA fused to the evolved TadA*(7.10) mutant (Gaudelli et al., 2017)
   5575..5646    +  terminator     rrnB T1 terminator: transcription terminator T1 from the E. coli rrnB gene
   5661..5694    +  promoter       J23119 promoter: bacterial promoter (Registry of Standard Biological Parts BBa J23119)
   5949..5976    +  terminator     T7Te terminator: phage T7 early transcription terminator
   6003..6107    +  promoter       AmpR promoter: bla
   6108..6968    +  CDS            AmpR: β-lactamase; bla; confers resistance to ampicillin, carbenicillin, and related antibiotics
   7139..7727    +  rep_origin     ori: high-copy-number ColE1/pMB1/pBR322/pUC origin of replication
