[The description below was written by a language model from this plasmid's Addgene catalogue record and pLannotate feature annotations shown in this document.]
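Description:
pShCAST(Cas12k-TniQ)-sgRNA_entry (CJT11) is a bacterial expression plasmid built on a pUC19 backbone. It is maintained at high copy through the ColE1/pUC-type origin and selected with ampicillin via the β-lactamase gene under its native promoter. It encodes a three-component version of the type V-K CRISPR-associated transposase ShCAST: ShTnsB, ShTnsC, and a single polypeptide fusing ShCas12k to ShTniQ, rather than the four separate proteins of the natural system. The insert is listed as synthetic.

The sequenced record is 7,770 nt. In it, a lac promoter sits at the start of the roughly 5.5 kb region that holds the protein-coding genes, and an rrnB T1 terminator closes that region. The automated annotation does not label the CAST open reading frames themselves. The only hit inside this stretch is a short fragment matched to an adenine base editor, which most likely reflects a shared linker-type sequence, perhaps at the Cas12k-TniQ junction, rather than any deaminase content. Downstream, the constitutive J23119 promoter drives the sgRNA cassette, which ends at a T7Te terminator. This cassette is an entry site, so new spacer sequences are added by Golden Gate assembly through SapI sites to direct Cas12k to a chosen target.

The catalogue's mutation field lists nAniI substitutions (K227M, F80K, L232K), but neither the insert name nor the stated purpose mentions a nicking endonuclease in this construct, so their relevance here is unclear. No transposon donor is described, so the cargo is presumably supplied from a separate plasmid. The construct serves for RNA-guided DNA insertion experiments in E. coli and for evaluating the fused Cas12k-TniQ architecture.
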