Addgene plasmid #181787: pShCAST(Cas12k-TniQ)-sgRNA_entry (CJT11)
Purpose: Expresses 3-component ShCAST containing a Cas12k-TniQ fusion. New sgRNA spacer sequences can be added using Golden Gate assembly (via SapI sites).
Depositing lab: Benjamin Kleinstiver. Depositing organization: Massachusetts General Hospital. Publication: Precise cut-and-paste DNA insertion using engineered type V-K CRISPR-associated transposases. Tou CJ, Orr B, Kleinstiver BP. Nat Biotechnol. 2023 Jan 2. doi: 10.1038/s41587-022-01574-x. PubMed 36593413.
Backbone
  Vector backbone: pUC19
  Vector type: Bacterial Expression
Growth in bacteria
  Bacterial resistance: Ampicillin, 100 μg/mL
  Growth temperature: 37°C
  Growth strain: DH5alpha
  Copy number: High Copy
Gene/Insert
  Gene/Insert name: ShTnsB, ShTnsC, ShCas12k-ShTniQ
  Species: Synthetic
  Mutation: nAniI = K227M, F80K, L232K
  Promoter: Lac and J23119
  Cloning method: Gibson Cloning
  Sequencing primers: 5′ ACGCCAAGCTCCAAAACGATCTCA; 3′ gctagcattatacctaggactgagc
Terms and licenses: Academic/Nonprofit Terms; Industry Terms: Not Available to Industry
Depositor comments: Please visit https://www.biorxiv.org/content/10.1101/2022.01.07.475005v1 for bioRxiv preprint.
How to cite: pShCAST(Cas12k-TniQ)-sgRNA_entry (CJT11) was a gift from Benjamin Kleinstiver (Addgene plasmid # 181787 ; http://n2t.net/addgene:181787 ; RRID:Addgene_181787)
